Addgene plasmid #40424: LRRK2_1867_2161_L1914N_V2048T
Depositing lab: Michael J Fox Foundation MJFF. Depositing organization: Michael J Fox Foundation.
Backbone
  Vector backbone: pEMB017
  Backbone manufacturer: Emerald
  Vector type: Baculovirus
Growth in bacteria
  Bacterial resistance: Ampicillin, 100 μg/mL
  Growth temperature: 37°C
  Growth strain: Top10
  Copy number: High Copy
Gene/Insert
  Gene/Insert name: LRRK2
  Species: H. sapiens (human)
  Mutation: aa1867_2161; L1914N, V2048T
  Entrez Gene: LRRK2 (a.k.a. AURA17, DARDARIN, PARK8, RIPK7, ROCO2)
  Promoter: polH
  Tag / fusion protein: HisTev (N terminal on insert); GST-Tev (N terminal on insert)
  Cloning method: Restriction Enzyme; 5′ cloning site BamHI (destroyed during cloning); 3′ cloning site HindIII (destroyed during cloning)
  Sequencing primers: 5′ DSP2466For:GAATTTCGTCGACAGATC; 3′ DSP2466Rev:AATAACCCGGATCAGCTT
Terms and licenses: Academic/Nonprofit Terms; Industry Terms
How to cite: LRRK2_1867_2161_L1914N_V2048T was a gift from Michael J Fox Foundation MJFF (Addgene plasmid # 40424 ; http://n2t.net/addgene:40424 ; RRID:Addgene_40424)
