[The description below was written by a language model from this plasmid's Addgene catalogue record and pLannotate feature annotations shown in this document.]
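Description:
LRRK2_1867_2161_L1914N_V2048T is a 9,085 bp baculovirus transfer plasmid built on the pEMB017 backbone (Emerald) for producing a fragment of human LRRK2 in insect cells. In bacteria it is maintained through a high-copy ColE1/pUC-type origin and selected with ampicillin via the β-lactamase gene. An f1 phage origin and a remnant of lacZα are also present. The expression cassette is flanked by AcMNPV sequences, lef2/ORF603 on one side and the ORF1629 recombination region on the other. These are the homology arms used to move the cassette into the polyhedrin locus of a baculovirus genome by homologous recombination.

The payload is driven by the very late polyhedrin (polH) promoter and encodes residues 1867–2161 of LRRK2, the Parkinson's disease-associated serine/threonine kinase also known as PARK8 or dardarin, carrying the substitutions L1914N and V2048T. The annotated 885 nt LRRK2 fragment matches this 295-residue span. The record does not state the rationale for the two mutations. Upstream of the insert lies Schistosoma japonicum GST, consistent with the catalogued N-terminal GST-TEV fusion, which allows glutathione affinity purification and tag removal by TEV protease. The catalogue also lists an N-terminal His-TEV tag, but the only histidine tag in the feature table is a short stretch just downstream of the LRRK2 fragment, and the annotation alone does not show whether it is translated as part of the fusion. A divergent cassette places E. coli β-glucuronidase (GUS) under the late p6.9 promoter, providing a colorimetric reporter for identifying recombinant virus. The design suits recombinant production and purification of this LRRK2 fragment, although the record does not state a specific application.
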