Features (pLannotate 1.2.2; 15 found; start..end, strand, type, name):
    329..453     +  CDS            lef2: baculovirus late expression factor 2
    491..1096    +  CDS            ORF603: baculovirus ORF603 protein
   1167..2972    -  CDS            GUS: β-glucuronidase; uidA (or gusA) from E. coli
   2987..3302    -  promoter       p6.9 promoter: Autographa californica p6.9; baculovirus late basic protein promoter
   3317..3408    +  promoter       polyhedrin promoter: polh from Autographa californica; promoter for the baculovirus polyhedrin gene
   3469..4122    +  CDS            GST26_SCHJA: Experimental evidence at protein level: Swiss-Prot protein existence level 1. GST isoenzymes appear to play a central role in the parasite detoxification system. Other functions are also suspected including a role in increasing the solubility of haematin in the parasite gut. From Schistosoma japonicum (Blood fluke).
   4222..5106    +  CDS            LRRK2 (fragment): LRRK2_HUMAN - Also known as PARK8. Experimental evidence at protein level: Swiss-Prot protein existence level 1. Serine/threonine-protein kinase which phosphorylates a broad range of proteins involved in multiple processes such as neuronal plasticity, autophagy, and vesicle trafficking (PubMed:20949042, PubMed:22012985, PubMed:26824392, PubMed:29125462, PubMed:28720718, PubMed:29127255, PubMed:30398148, PubMed:29212815, PubMed:30635421, PubMed:21850687, PubMed:23395371, PubMed:17114044, PubMed:24687852, PubMed:26014385, PubMed:25201882). Is a key regulator of RAB GTPases by regulating the GTP/
   5135..5152    +  CDS            9xHis (fragment): 9xHis affinity tag
   5189..6546    +  misc_recomb    baculovirus recombination region (ORF1629): contains part of ORF1629
   6544..6621    -  CDS            P61 (fragment): P78_NPVAC - Experimental evidence at protein level: Swiss-Prot protein existence level 1. Plays a role in the transport of the nucleocapsids from the cytoplasm toward the host nucleus together with the host actin- polymerizing Arp2/3 complex. From Autographa californica nuclear polyhedrosis virus (AcMNPV).
   6809..7397    -  rep_origin     ori: high-copy-number ColE1/pMB1/pBR322/pUC origin of replication
   7568..8428    -  CDS            AmpR: β-lactamase; bla; confers resistance to ampicillin, carbenicillin, and related antibiotics
   8429..8533    -  promoter       AmpR promoter: bla
   8560..9015    +  rep_origin     f1 ori (sequence partly withheld): f1 bacteriophage origin of replication; arrow indicates direction of (+) strand synthesis
   9020..1       -  CDS            lacZα (fragment) (across the origin): LacZα fragment of β-galactosidase; lacZ fragment
>Addgene plasmid #40424 | LRRK2_1867_2161_L1914N_V2048T | depositor full sequence | sequence record 52101 | LRRK2_1867_2161_L1914N_V2048T sequence 9085 bps
GGAACGGCTCCGCCCACTATTAATGAAATTAAAAATTCCAATTTTAAAAAACGCAGCAAGAGAAACATTT
GTATGAAAGAATGCGTAGAAGGAAAGAAAAATGTCGTCGACATGCTGAACAACAAGATTAATATGCCTCC
GTGTATAAAAAAAATATTGAACGATTTGAAAGAAAACAATGTACCGCGCGGCGGTATGTACAGGAAGAGG
TTTATACTAAACTGTTACATTGCAAACGTGGTTTCGTGTGCCAAGTGTGAAAACCGATGTTTAATCAAGG
CTCTGACGCATTTCTACAACCACGACTCCAAGTGTGTGGGTGAAGTCATGCATCTTTTAATCAAATCCCA
AGATGTGTATAAACCACCAAACTGCCAAAAAATGAAAACTGTCGACAAGCTCTGTCCGTTTGCTGGCAAC
TGCAAGGGTCTCAATCCTATTTGTAATTATTGAATAATAAAACAATTATAAATGCTAAATTTGTTTTTTA
TTAACGATACAAACCAAACGCAACAAGAACATTTGTAGTATTATCTATAATTGAAAACGCGTAGTTATAA
TCGCTGAGGTAATATTTAAAATCATTTTCAAATGATTCACAGTTAATTTGCGACAATATAATTTTATTTT
CACATAAACTAGACGCCTTGTCGTCTTCTTCTTCGTATTCCTTCTCTTTTTCATTTTTCTCTTCATAAAA
ATTAACATAGTTATTATCGTATCCATATATGTATCTATCGTATAGAGTAAATTTTTTGTTGTCATAAATA
TATATGTCTTTTTTAATGGGGTGTATAGTACCGCTGCGCATAGTTTTTCTGTAATTTACAACAGTGCTAT
TTTCTGGTAGTTCTTCGGAGTGTGTTGCTTTAATTATTAAATTTATATAATCAATGAATTTGGGATCGTC
GGTTTTGTACAATATGTTGCCGGCATAGTACGCAGCTTCTTCTAGTTCAATTACACCATTTTTTAGCAGC
ACCGGATTAACATAACTTTCCAAAATGTTGTACGAACCGTTAAACAAAAACAGTTCACCTCCCTTTTCTA
TACTATTGTCTGCGAGCAGTTGTTTGTTGTTAAAAATAACAGCCATTGTAATGAGACGCACAAACTAATA
TCACAAACTGGAAATGTCTATCAATATATAGTTGCTGATCAGATCCTCATTGTTTGCCTCCCTGCTGCGG
TTTTTCACCGAAGTTCATGCCAGTCCAGCGTTTTTGCAGCAGAAAAGCCGCCGACTTCGGTTTGCGGTCG
CGAGTGAAGATCCCTTTCTTGTTACCGCCAACGCGCAATATGCCTTGCGAGGTCGCAAAATCGGCGAAAT
TCCATACCTGTTCACCGACGACGGCGCTGACGCGATCAAAGACGCGGTGATACATATCCAGCCATGCACA
CTGATACTCTTCACTCCACATGTCGGTGTACATTGAGTGCAGCCCGGCTAACGTATCCACGCCGTATTCG
GTGATGATAATCGGCTGATGCAGTTTCTCCTGCCAGGCCAGAAGTTCTTTTTCCAGTACCTTCTCTGCCG
TTTCCAAATCGCCGCTTTGGACATACCATCCGTAATAACGGTTCAGGCACAGCACATCAAAGAGATCGCT
GATGGTATCGGTGTGAGCGTCGCAGAACATTACATTGACGCAGGTGATCGGACGCGTCGGGTCGAGTTTA
CGCGTTGCTTCCGCCAGTGGCGCGAAATATTCCCGTGCACCTTGCGGACGGGTATCCGGTTCGTTGGCAA
TACTCCACATCACCACGCTTGGGTGGTTTTTGTCACGCGCTATCAGCTCTTTAATCGCCTGTAAGTGCGC
TTGCTGAGTTTCCCCGTTGACTGCCTCTTCGCTGTACAGTTCTTTCGGCTTGTTGCCCGCTTCGAAACCA
ATGCCTAAAGAGAGCGAAAAGCCGACAGCAGCAGTTTCATCAATCACCACGATGCCATGTTCATCTGCCC
AGTCGAGCATCTCTTCAGCGTAAGGGTAATGCGAGGTACGGTAGGAGTTGGCCCCAATCCAGTCCATTAA
TGCGTGGTCGTGCACCATCAGCACGTTATCGAATCCTTTGCCACGTAAGTCCGCATCTTCATGACGACCA
AAGCCAGTAAAGTAGAACGGTTTGTGGTTAATCAGGAACTGTTGGCCCTTCACTGCCACTGACCGGATGC
CGACGCGAAGCGGGTAGATATCACACTCTGTCTGGCTTTTGGCTGTGACGCACAGTTCATAGAGATAACC
TTCACCCGGTTGCCAGAGGTGCGGATTCACCACTTGCAAAGTCCCGCTAGTGCCTTGTCCAGTTGCAACC
ACCTGTTGATCCGCATCACGCAGTTCAACGCTGACATCACCATTGGCCACCACCTGCCAGTCAACAGACG
CGTGGTTACAGTCTTGCGCGACATGCGTCACCACGGTGATATCGTCCACCCAGGTGTTCGGCGTGGTGTA
GAGCATTACGCTGCGATGGATTCCGGCATAGTTAAAGAAATCATGGAAGTAAGACTGCTTTTTCTTGCCG
TTTTCGTCGGTAATCACCATTCCCGGCGGGATAGTCTGCCAGTTCAGTTCGTTGTTCACACAAACGGTGA
TACGTACACTTTTCCCGGCAATAACATACGGCGTGACATCGGCTTCAAATGGCGTATAGCCGCCCTGATG
CTCCATCACTTCCTGATTATTGACCCACACTTTGCCGTAATGAGTGACCGCATCGAAACGCAGCACGATA
CGCTGGCCTGCCCAACCTTTCGGTATAAAGACTTCGCGCTGATACCAGACGTTGCCCGCATAATTACGAA
TATCTGCATCGGCGAACTGATCGTTAAAACTGCCTGGCACAGCAATTGCCCGGCTTTCTTGTAACGCGCT
TTCCCACCAACGCTGATCAATTCCACAGTTTTCGCGATCCAGACTGAATGCCCACAGGCCGTCGAGTTTT
TTGATTTCACGGGTTGGGGTTTCTACAGGACGGACCATATTTATAGGTGTAATTTATGTAGCTGTAATTT
TTACCTTATTAATATTTTTTACGCTTTGCATTCGACGACTGAACTCCCAAATATATGTTTAACTCGTCTT
GGTCGTTTGAATTTTTGTTGCTGTGTTTCCTAATATTTTCCATCACCTTAAATATGTTATTGTAATCCTC
AATGTTGAACTTGCAATTGGACACGGCATAGTTTTCCATAGTCGTGTAAAACATGGTATTGGCTGCATTG
TAATACATCCGACTGAGCGGGTACGGATCTATGTGTTTGAGCAGCCTGTTCAAAAACTCTGCATCGTCGC
AAAACGGAATTTCGTCGACAGATCTGATCATGGAGATAATTAAAATGATAACCATCTCGCAAATAAATAA
GTATTTTACTGTTTTCGTAACAGTTTTGTAATAAAAAAACCTATAAATATAGGATCTATGCACCACCATC
ACCACCATCACCACGAGAACCTTTATTTCCAAGGATCAATGGCACCGATCCTGGGGTATTGGAAGATCAA
GGGCCTAGTGCAGCCCACTCGTCTGCTCCTGGAGTACCTAGAAGAGAAGTATGAGGAGCACCTTTATGAG
CGGGACGAGGGTGACAAGTGGCGCAATAAGAAATTCGAGCTAGGCTTGGAATTCCCCAATCTGCCTTATT
ACATCGATGGCGACGTTAAGTTGACTCAGTCCATGGCCATCATCCGCTACATCGCCGACAAGCACAATAT
GCTAGGCGGGTGCCCGAAGGAGCGAGCTGAGATCTCTATGTTGGAAGGGGCCGTGCTGGATATCCGCTAC
GGCGTGAGCCGCATTGCATACTCAAAGGATTTCGAGACCCTCAAGGTTGACTTCCTGTCAAAGCTGCCTG
AAATGCTAAAGATGTTCGAAGACCGTCTCTGTCATAAGACCTACCTGAACGGGGACCACGTGACACACCC
GGACTTTATGTTGTATGACGCTCTGGACGTCGTGCTTTATATGGACCCTATGTGCCTGGACGCTTTTCCC
AAACTAGTGTGTTTCAAGAAACGTATCGAAGCTATCCCTCAGATTGATAAGTACCTGAAGTCCTCAAAGT
ACATCGCCTGGCCCCTTCAAGGTTGGCAAGCCACATTTGGCGGTGGCGACCATCCTCCCAAGTCAGACCT
AGTGCCTAGGCACAACCAGACCAGCCTATATAAGAAAGCCGGGTCAGCTGCCGCTGTGCTGGAGGAGAAC
CTGTATTTCCAGGGCGGATCCAACATCATGCTCAACAACGATGAGCTCGAATTTGAACAAGCTCCAGAAT
TCCTGCTCGGCGACGGCTCTTTCGGCTCCGTATACCGTGCTGCTTATGAAGGCGAAGAAGTCGCCGTAAA
GATCTTCAACAAGCACACCTCGAACCGTCTGCTCCGTCAGGAACTGGTCGTTCTGTGTCATCTGCACCAT
CCGAGCCTCATCTCCCTGCTGGCCGCTGGCATCCGTCCTCGTATGCTGGTGATGGAGCTGGCATCCAAGG
GCTCTCTCGACCGCCTGCTGCAGCAGGACAAGGCTTCTCTGACCCGTACTCTGCAGCATCGTATCGCTCT
GCATGTAGCTGACGGCCTGCGTTATCTTCATTCTGCAATGATCATTTATCGCGACCTGAAACCTCATAAT
GTACTGCTGTTTACTCTGTACCCGAACGCTGCCATCATCGCTAAGATTGCAGACTATGGTATTGCGCAGT
ACTGCTGCCGCATGGGCATTAAAACAAGCGAAGGTACGCCGGGTTTCCGTGCTCCAGAAGTGGCTCGTGG
CAACACCATTTACAACCAGCAAGCTGACGTTTACTCGTTCGGTCTGCTCCTGTACGATATCCTGACTACC
GGCGGCCGTATCGTAGAAGGTCTGAAGTTCCCTAACGAATTCGACGAACTGGAAATCCAGGGCAAGCTGC
CAGACCCGGTTAAAGAATACGGTTGCGCTCCGTGGCCGATGGTAGAGAAGCTCATCAAACAGTGCCTTAA
AGAAAACCCTCAGGAACGTCCAACCTCTGCTCAAGTGTTCGACATCCTTAACAGCGCTGAACTCGTCTGT
CTGACTCGCCGTATTCTCCTGCCTAAGAATGTTATCGTGGAATGTATGGTTGCTACTCACCATAACTGAT
GATAAGCTTTAGTAAGCACTCGAGCACCACCACCACCACCACTAACCTAGGTAGCTGAGCGCATGCAAGC
TGATCCGGGTTATTAGTACATTTATTAAGCGCTAGATTCTGTGCGTTGTTGATTTACAGACAATTGTTGT
ACGTATTTTAATAATTCATTAAATTTATAATCTTTAGGGTGGTATGTTAGAGCGAAAATCAAATGATTTT
CAGCGTCTTTATATCTGAATTTAAATATTAAATCCTCAATAGATTTGTAAAATAGGTTTCGATTAGTTTC
AAACAAGGGTTGTTTTTCCGAACCGATGGCTGGACTATCTAATGGATTTTCGCTCAACGCCACAAAACTT
GCCAAATCTTGTAGCAGCAATCTAGCTTTGTCGATATTCGTTTGTGTTTTGTTTTGTAATAAAGGTTCGA
CGTCGTTCAAAATATTATGCGCTTTTGTATTTCTTTCATCACTGTCGTTAGTGTACAATTGACTCGACGT
AAACACGTTAAATAGAGCTTGGACATATTTAACATCGGGCGTGTTAGCTTTATTAGGCCGATTATCGTCG
TCGTCCCAACCCTCGTCGTTAGAAGTTGCTTCCGAAGACGATTTTGCCATAGCCACACGACGCCTATTAA
TTGTGTCGGCTAACACGTCCGCGATCAAATTTGTAGTTGAGCTTTTTGGAATTATTTCTGATTGCGGGCG
TTTTTGGGCGGGTTTCAATCTAACTGTGCCCGATTTTAATTCAGACAACACGTTAGAAAGCGATGGTGCA
GGCGGTGGTAACATTTCAGACGGCAAATCTACTAATGGCGGCGGTGGTGGAGCTGATGATAAATCTACCA
TCGGTGGAGGCGCAGGCGGGGCTGGCGGCGGAGGCGGAGGCGGAGGTGGTGGCGGTGATGCAGACGGCGG
TTTAGGCTCAAATGTCTCTTTAGGCAACACAGTCGGCACCTCAACTATTGTACTGGTTTCGGGCGCCGTT
TTTGGTTTGACCGGTCTGAGACGAGTGCGATTTTTTTCGTTTCTAATAGCTTCCAACAATTGTTGTCTGT
CGTCTAAAGGTGCAGCGGGTTGAGGTTCCGTCGGCATTGGTGGAGCGGGCGGCAATTCAGACATCGATGG
TGGTGGTGGTGGTGGAGGCGCTGGAATGTTAGGCACGGGAGAAGGTGGTGGCGGCGGTGCCGCCGGTATA
ATTTGTTCTGGTTTAGTTTGTTCGCGCACGATTGTGGGCACCGGCGCAGGCGCCGCTGGCTGCACAACGG
AAGGTCGTCTGCTTCGAGGCAGCGCTTGGGGTGGTGGCAATTCAATATTATAATTGGAATACAAATCGTA
AAAATCTGCTATAAGCATTGTAATTTCGCTATCGTTTACCGTGCCGATATTTAACAACCGCTCAATGTAA
GCAATTGTATTGTAAAGAGATTGTCTCAAGCTCGGATCGATCCCGCACGCCGATAACAAGCCTTTTCATT
TTTACTACAGCATTGTAGTGGCGAGACACTTCGCTGTCGTCGAGGTTTAAACGCTTCCTCGCTCACTGAC
TCGCTGCGCTCGGTCGTTCGGCTGCGGCGAGCGGTATCAGCTCACTCAAAGGCGGTAATACGGTTATCCA
CAGAATCAGGGGATAACGCAGGAAAGAACATGTGAGCAAAAGGCCAGCAAAAGGCCAGGAACCGTAAAAA
GGCCGCGTTGCTGGCGTTTTTCCATAGGCTCCGCCCCCCTGACGAGCATCACAAAAATCGACGCTCAAGT
CAGAGGTGGCGAAACCCGACAGGACTATAAAGATACCAGGCGTTTCCCCCTGGAAGCTCCCTCGTGCGCT
CTCCTGTTCCGACCCTGCCGCTTACCGGATACCTGTCCGCCTTTCTCCCTTCGGGAAGCGTGGCGCTTTC
TCATAGCTCACGCTGTAGGTATCTCAGTTCGGTGTAGGTCGTTCGCTCCAAGCTGGGCTGTGTGCACGAA
CCCCCCGTTCAGCCCGACCGCTGCGCCTTATCCGGTAACTATCGTCTTGAGTCCAACCCGGTAAGACACG
ACTTATCGCCACTGGCAGCAGCCACTGGTAACAGGATTAGCAGAGCGAGGTATGTAGGCGGTGCTACAGA
GTTCTTGAAGTGGTGGCCTAACTACGGCTACACTAGAAGGACAGTATTTGGTATCTGCGCTCTGCTGAAG
CCAGTTACCTTCGGAAAAAGAGTTGGTAGCTCTTGATCCGGCAAACAAACCACCGCTGGTAGCGGTGGTT
TTTTTGTTTGCAAGCAGCAGATTACGCGCAGAAAAAAAGGATCTCAAGAAGATCCTTTGATCTTTTCTAC
GGGGTCTGACGCTCAGTGGAACGAAAACTCACGTTAAGGGATTTTGGTCATGAGATTATCAAAAAGGATC
TTCACCTAGATCCTTTTAAATTAAAAATGAAGTTTTAAATCAATCTAAAGTATATATGAGTAAACTTGGT
CTGACAGTTACCAATGCTTAATCAGTGAGGCACCTATCTCAGCGATCTGTCTATTTCGTTCATCCATAGT
TGCCTGACTCCCCGTCGTGTAGATAACTACGATACGGGAGGGCTTACCATCTGGCCCCAGTGCTGCAATG
ATACCGCGAGACCCACGCTCACCGGCTCCAGATTTATCAGCAATAAACCAGCCAGCCGGAAGGGCCGAGC
GCAGAAGTGGTCCTGCAACTTTATCCGCCTCCATCCAGTCTATTAATTGTTGCCGGGAAGCTAGAGTAAG
TAGTTCGCCAGTTAATAGTTTGCGCAACGTTGTTGCCATTGCTACAGGCATCGTGGTGTCACGCTCGTCG
TTTGGTATGGCTTCATTCAGCTCCGGTTCCCAACGATCAAGGCGAGTTACATGATCCCCCATGTTGTGCA
AAAAAGCGGTTAGCTCCTTCGGTCCTCCGATCGTTGTCAGAAGTAAGTTGGCCGCAGTGTTATCACTCAT
GGTTATGGCAGCACTGCATAATTCTCTTACTGTCATGCCATCCGTAAGATGCTTTTCTGTGACTGGTGAG
TACTCAACCAAGTCATTCTGAGAATAGTGTATGCGGCGACCGAGTTGCTCTTGCCCGGCGTCAATACGGG
ATAATACCGCGCCACATAGCAGAACTTTAAAAGTGCTCATCATTGGAAAACGTTCTTCGGGGCGAAAACT
CTCAAGGATCTTACCGCTGTTGAGATCCAGTTCGATGTAACCCACTCGTGCACCCAACTGATCTTCAGCA
TCTTTTACTTTCACCAGCGTTTCTGGGTGAGCAAAAACAGGAAGGCAAAATGCCGCAAAAAAGGGAATAA
GGGCGACACGGAAATGTTGAATACTCATACTCTTCCTTTTTCAATATTATTGAAGCATTTATCAGGGTTA
TTGTCTCATGAGCGGATACATATTTGAATGTATTTAGAAAAATAAACAAATAGGGGTTCCGCGCACATTT
CCCCGAAAAGTGCCACCTG
[124 nt withheld, positions 8560-8683]
C
[91 nt withheld, positions 8685-8775]
A
[49 nt withheld, positions 8777-8825]
CCTTTGACGTTGGAGTCCACGTTCTTT
[37 nt withheld, positions 8853-8889]
ACCCTATCTCGGTCTATTCTTTTGATTTATAAGGGATTTTGCCGATTTCGGCCTATTGGTTAAAAAATGA
GCTGATTTAACAAAAATTTAACGCGAATTTTAACAAAATATTAACGTTTACAATTTCCCATTCGCCATTC
AGGCTGCGCAACTGTTGGGAAGGGCGATCGGTGCGGGCCTCTTCGCTATTACGCCA
