>Addgene plasmid #40424 | LRRK2_1867_2161_L1914N_V2048T | addgene partial sequence | sequence record 53166 | DSP2466Rev 5'-AATAACCCGGATCAGCTT-3'
GGTGGTGGTGGTGGTGCTCGAGTGCTTACTAAAGCTTATCATCAGTTATGGTGAGTAGCAACCATACATT
CCACGATAACATTCTTAGGCAGGAGAATACGGCGAGTCAGACAGACGAGTTCAGCGCTGTTAAGGATGTC
GAACACTTGAGCAGAGGTTGGACGTTCCTGAGGGTTTTCTTTAAGGCACTGTTTGATGAGCTTCTCTACC
ATCGGCCACGGAGCGCAACCGTATTCTTTAACCGGGTCTGGCAGCTTGCCCTGGATTTCCAGTTCGTCGA
ATTCGTTAGGGAACTTCAGACCTTCTACGATACGGCCGCCGGTAGTCAGGATATCGTACAGGAGCAGACC
GAACGAGTAAACGTCAGCTTGCTGGTTGTAAATGGTGTTGCCACGAGCCACTTCTGGAGCACGGAAACCC
GGCGTACCTTCGCTTGTTTTAATGCCCATGCGGCAGCAGTACTGCGCAATACCATAGTCTGCAATCTTAG
CGATGATGGCAGCGTTCGGGTACAGAGTAAACAGCAGTACATTATGAGGTTTCAGGTCGCGATAAATGAT
CATTGCAGAATGAAGATAACGCAGGCCGTCAGCTACATGCAGAGCGATACGATGCTGCAGAGTACGGGTC
AGAGAAGCCTTGTCCTGCTGCAGCAGGCGGTCGAGAGAGCCCTTGGATGCCAGCTCCATCACCAGCATAC
GAGGACGGATGCCAGCGGCCAGCAGGGAGATGAGGCTCGGATGGTGCAGATGACACAGAACGACCAGTTC
CTGACGGAGCAGACGGTTCGAGGTGTGCTTGTTGAAGATCTTTACGGCGACTTCTTCG
