>Addgene plasmid #40424 | LRRK2_1867_2161_L1914N_V2048T | addgene partial sequence | sequence record 53167 | DSP2466For 5'-GAATTTCGTCGACAGATC-3'
TCTCGCAATAAATAAGTATTTTACTGTTTTCGTAACAGTTTTGTAATAAAAAAACCTATAAATATAGGAT
CTATGCACCACCATCACCACCATCACCACGAGAACCTTTATTTCCAAGGATCAATGGCACCGATCCTGGG
GTATTGGAAGATCAAGGGCCTAGTGCAGCCCACTCGTCTGCTCCTGGAGTACCTAGAAGAGAAGTATGAG
GAGCACCTTTATGAGCGGGACGAGGGTGACAAGTGGCGCAATAAGAAATTCGAGCTAGGCTTGGAATTCC
CCAATCTGCCTTATTACATCGATGGCGACGTTAAGTTGACTCAGTCCATGGCCATCATCCGCTACATCGC
CGACAAGCACAATATGCTAGGCGGGTGCCCGAAGGAGCGAGCTGAGATCTCTATGTTGGAAGGGGCCGTG
CTGGATATCCGCTACGGCGTGAGCCGCATTGCATACTCAAAGGATTTCGAGACCCTCAAGGTTGACTTCC
TGTCAAAGCTGCCTGAAATGCTAAAGATGTTCGAAGACCGTCTCTGTCATAAGACCTACCTGAACGGGGA
CCACGTGACACACCCGGACTTTATGTTGTATGACGCTCTGGACGTCGTGCTTTATATGGACCCTATGTGC
CTGGACGCTTTTCCCAAACTAGTGTGTTTCAAGAAACGTATCGAAGCTATCCCTCAGATTGATAAGTACC
TGAAGTCCTCAAAGTACATCGCCTGGCCCCTTCAAGGTTGGCAAGCCACATTTGGCGGTGGCGACCATCC
TCCCAAGTCAGACCTAGTGCCTAGGCACAACCAGACCAGCCTATATAAGAAAGCCGGGTCAGCTGCCGCT
GTGCTGGAGGAGAACCTGTATTTCCAGGGCGGATCCAACATCATGCTCAACAACGATGA
